Addgene plasmid #247253: pNP2885 [pNP2922 - ISCro4 TBL1, WT]
Purpose: Express ISCro4 recombinase and bridge RNA
Depositing lab: Patrick Hsu. Depositing organization: Arc Institute. Publication: Megabase-scale human genome rearrangement with programmable bridge recombinases. Perry NT, Bartie LJ, Katrekar D, Gonzalez GA, Durrant MG, Pai JJ, Fanton A, Martins JQ, Hiraizumi M, Ricci-Tam C, Nishimasu H, Konermann S, Hsu PD. Science. 2025 Sep 25:eadz0276. doi: 10.1126/science.adz0276. PubMed 40997214.
Backbone
  Vector backbone: pNP2922
  Vector type: Mammalian Expression
Growth in bacteria
  Bacterial resistance: Ampicillin, 100 μg/mL
  Growth temperature: 37°C
  Growth strain: DH5alpha
  Copy number: High Copy
Gene/Insert
  Gene/Insert name: pNP2922 - ISCro4 bRNA35-100 (TBL1)
  Species: Synthetic
  Cloning method: Golden Gate
Terms and licenses: Academic/Nonprofit Terms; Industry Terms: Not Available to Industry
Depositor comments: Please visit https://doi.org/10.1101/2025.05.14.653916 for bioRxiv preprint.
How to cite: pNP2885 [pNP2922 - ISCro4 TBL1, WT] was a gift from Patrick Hsu (Addgene plasmid # 247253 ; http://n2t.net/addgene:247253 ; RRID:Addgene_247253)
