[The description below was written by a language model from this plasmid's Addgene catalogue record and pLannotate feature annotations shown in this document.]
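Description:
pNP2885 [pNP2922 - ISCro4 TBL1, WT] is a 5,678 nt mammalian expression plasmid built on the pNP2922 backbone by Golden Gate cloning. It is designed to deliver both components of a bridge recombinase system, the ISCro4 recombinase and its bridge RNA, from a single vector. In bacteria it is maintained through a high-copy ColE1/pUC-type origin and selected with ampicillin via the bla β-lactamase gene under its native promoter.

The annotated features show two mammalian transcription units in the same orientation. A human U6 RNA polymerase III promoter sits upstream of a roughly 200 nt unannotated stretch, the expected position for the synthetic bridge RNA named in the record (bRNA35-100, TBL1), although the annotation software did not label this element. Downstream, the strong constitutive EF-1α promoter drives a Pol II cassette that ends in a bovine growth hormone polyadenylation signal. About 1 kb of unannotated sequence follows the promoter and precedes an SV40 nuclear localization signal. This is consistent with the ISCro4 recombinase coding region, described as wild type in the name, carrying an NLS for nuclear import. EGFP follows after a short gap of just over 100 nt, presumably serving as a marker of transfected, expressing cells. The record does not state whether EGFP is fused directly or separated by a linker or self-cleaving peptide.

In bridge recombination, the structured RNA carries separately programmable loops that specify the target and donor DNA sequences, directing the recombinase to join them. "TBL1" appears to denote the particular programmed bridge RNA, but the record does not define it. The associated work concerns programmable, large-scale rearrangement of the human genome, so the plasmid is suited to transfection-based recombination experiments in human cells.
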