Features (pLannotate 1.2.2; 8 found; start..end, strand, type, name):
      1..105     +  promoter       AmpR promoter: bla
    106..966     +  CDS            AmpR: β-lactamase; bla; confers resistance to ampicillin, carbenicillin, and related antibiotics
   1137..1725    +  rep_origin     ori: high-copy-number ColE1/pMB1/pBR322/pUC origin of replication
   1906..2146    +  promoter       U6 promoter: RNA polymerase III promoter for human U6 snRNA
   2367..3545    +  promoter       EF-1α promoter: strong constitutive promoter for human elongation factor EF-1α
   4557..4577    +  CDS            SV40 NLS: nuclear localization signal of SV40 (simian virus 40) large T antigen
   4692..5408    +  CDS            EGFP: the original enhanced GFP (Yang et al., 1996) mammalian codon-optimized
   5439..5646    +  polyA_signal   bGH poly(A) signal: bovine growth hormone polyadenylation signal
>Addgene plasmid #247253 | pNP2885 [pNP2922 - ISCro4 TBL1, WT] | addgene full sequence | sequence record 490393 | Addgene NGS Result
CGCGGAACCCCTATTTGTTTATTTTTCTAAATACATTCAAATATGTATCCGCTCATGAGACAATAACCCT
GATAAATGCTTCAATAATATTGAAAAAGGAAGAGTATGAGTATTCAACATTTCCGTGTCGCCCTTATTCC
CTTTTTTGCGGCATTTTGCCTTCCTGTTTTTGCTCACCCAGAAACGCTGGTGAAAGTAAAAGATGCTGAA
GATCAGTTGGGTGCACGAGTGGGTTACATCGAACTGGATCTCAACAGCGGTAAGATCCTTGAGAGTTTTC
GCCCCGAAGAACGTTTTCCAATGATGAGCACTTTTAAAGTTCTGCTATGTGGCGCGGTATTATCCCGTAT
TGACGCCGGGCAAGAGCAACTCGGTCGCCGCATACACTATTCTCAGAATGACTTGGTTGAGTACTCACCA
GTCACAGAAAAGCATCTTACGGATGGCATGACAGTAAGAGAATTATGCAGTGCTGCCATAACCATGAGTG
ATAACACTGCGGCCAACTTACTTCTGACAACGATCGGAGGACCGAAGGAGCTAACCGCTTTTTTGCACAA
CATGGGGGATCATGTAACTCGCCTTGATCGTTGGGAACCGGAGCTGAATGAAGCCATACCAAACGACGAG
CGTGACACCACGATGCCTGTAGCAATGGCAACAACGTTGCGCAAACTATTAACTGGCGAACTACTTACTC
TAGCTTCCCGGCAACAATTAATAGACTGGATGGAGGCGGATAAAGTTGCAGGACCACTTCTGCGCTCGGC
CCTTCCGGCTGGCTGGTTTATTGCTGATAAATCTGGAGCCGGTGAGCGTGGGTCACGCGGTATCATTGCA
GCACTGGGGCCAGATGGTAAGCCCTCCCGTATCGTAGTTATCTACACGACGGGGAGTCAGGCAACTATGG
ATGAACGAAATAGACAGATCGCTGAGATAGGTGCCTCACTGATTAAGCATTGGTAACTGTCAGACCAAGT
TTACTCATATATACTTTAGATTGATTTAAAACTTCATTTTTAATTTAAAAGGATCTAGGTGAAGATCCTT
TTTGATAATCTCATGACCAAAATCCCTTAACGTGAGTTTTCGTTCCACTGAGCGTCAGACCCCGTAGAAA
AGATCAAAGGATCTTCTTGAGATCCTTTTTTTCTGCGCGTAATCTGCTGCTTGCAAACAAAAAAACCACC
GCTACCAGCGGTGGTTTGTTTGCCGGATCAAGAGCTACCAACTCTTTTTCCGAAGGTAACTGGCTTCAGC
AGAGCGCAGATACCAAATACTGTTCTTCTAGTGTAGCCGTAGTTAGGCCACCACTTCAAGAACTCTGTAG
CACCGCCTACATACCTCGCTCTGCTAATCCTGTTACCAGTGGCTGCTGCCAGTGGCGATAAGTCGTGTCT
TACCGGGTTGGACTCAAGACGATAGTTACCGGATAAGGCGCAGCGGTCGGGCTGAACGGGGGGTTCGTGC
ACACAGCCCAGCTTGGAGCGAACGACCTACACCGAACTGAGATACCTACAGCGTGAGCTATGAGAAAGCG
CCACGCTTCCCGAAGGGAGAAAGGCGGACAGGTATCCGGTAAGCGGCAGGGTCGGAACAGGAGAGCGCAC
GAGGGAGCTTCCAGGGGGAAACGCCTGGTATCTTTATAGTCCTGTCGGGTTTCGCCACCTCTGACTTGAG
CGTCGATTTTTGTGATGCTCGTCAGGGGGGCGGAGCCTATGGAAAAACGCCAGCAACGCGGCCTTTTTAC
GGTTCCTGGCCTTTTGCTGGCCTTTTGCTCACATGTTCTTTCCTGCGTTATCCCCTGATTCTGTGGATAA
CCGTATTACCGCCTTTGAGTGAGCTGATACCGCTCGCCGCAGCCGAACGACCGAGCGCAGCGAGTCAGTG
AGCGAGGAAGCGGAAGAGGGCCTATTTCCCATGATTCCTTCATATTTGCATATACGATACAAGGCTGTTA
GAGAGATAATTGGAATTAATTTGACTGTAAACACAAAGATATTAGTACAAAATACGTGACGTAGAAAGTA
ATAATTTCTTGGGTAGTTTGCAGTTTTAAAATTATGTTTTAAAATGGACTATCATATGCTTACCGTAACT
TGAAAGTATTTCGATTTCTTGGCTTTATATATCTTGTGGAAAGGACGAAACACCGGCGGTCCGCATGCCG
TATCAGGCCTCAGGCTAATAACCTGTGACGTAGATTTATGCAGCGGACCGCTTTTATTTTTTGGCCGGCA
TGGTCCCAGCCTCCTCGCTGGCGCCGGCTGGGCAACATGCTTCGGCATGGCGAATGGGACTTTTTTTGTT
CTAGTCCGTTTTTAGCGCGTGCGCCAATTCTGCAGACAAATGGCTCTAGAGGTACCGGCTCCGGTGCCCG
TCAGTGGGCAGAGCGCACATCGCCCACAGTCCCCGAGAAGTTGGGGGGAGGGGTCGGCAATTGAACCGGT
GCCTAGAGAAGGTGGCGCGGGGTAAACTGGGAAAGTGATGTCGTGTACTGGCTCCGCCTTTTTCCCGAGG
GTGGGGGAGAACCGTATATAAGTGCAGTAGTCGCCGTGAACGTTCTTTTTCGCAACGGGTTTGCCGCCAG
AACACAGGTAAGTGCCGTGTGTGGTTCCCGCGGGCCTGGCCTCTTTACGGGTTATGGCCCTTGCGTGCCT
TGAATTACTTCCACCTGGCTGCAGTACGTGATTCTTGATCCCGAGCTTCGGGTTGGAAGTGGGTGGGAGA
GTTCGAGGCCTTGCGCTTAAGGAGCCCCTTCGCCTCGTGCTTGAGTTGAGGCCTGGCCTGGGCGCTGGGG
CCGCCGCGTGCGAATCTGGTGGCACCTTCGCGCCTGTCTCGCTGCTTTCGATAAGTCTCTAGCCATTTAA
AATTTTTGATGACCTGCTGCGACGCTTTTTTTCTGGCAAGATAGTCTTGTAAATGCGGGCCAAGATCTGC
ACACTGGTATTTCGGTTTTTGGGGCCGCGGGCGGCGACGGGGCCCGTGCGTCCCAGCGCACATGTTCGGC
GAGGCGGGGCCTGCGAGCGCGGCCACCGAGAATCGGACGGGGGTAGTCTCAAGCTGGCCGGCCTGCTCTG
GTGCCTGGCCTCGCGCCGCCGTGTATCGCCCCGCCCTGGGCGGCAAGGCTGGCCCGGTCGGCACCAGTTG
CGTGAGCGGAAAGATGGCCGCTTCCCGGCCCTGCTGCAGGGAGCTCAAAATGGAGGACGCGGCGCTCGGG
AGAGCGGGCGGGTGAGTCACCCACACAAAGGAAAAGGGCCTTTCCGTCCTCAGCCGTCGCTTCATGTGAC
TCCACGGAGTACCGGGCGCCGTCCAGGCACCTCGATTAGTTCTCGAGCTTTTGGAGTACGTCGTCTTTAG
GTTGGGGGGAGGGGTTTTATGCGATGGAGTTTCCCCACACTGAGTGGGTGGAGACTGAAGTTAGGCCAGC
TTGGCACTTGATGTAATTCTCCTTGGAATTTGCCCTTTTTGAGTTTGGATCTTGGTTCATTCTCAAGCCT
CAGACAGTGGTTCAAAGTTTTTTTCTTCCATTTCAGGTGTCGTGACGTACGGCCACCATGGAACAGGAGC
TGCACTTCATCGGCATCGACGTGTCCAAAGCAAAGCTGGACGTGGACGTGCTGCGACCTGACGGCAGACA
CAGAAGCAAGAAATTCGCTAATACCCCTAAGGGACACGACGAGCTGCTGAGATGGCTGAGCGGCCACAGA
GTGGCCCCAGCTCACATCTGCATGGAAGCTACAAGCACCTACATGGAGGATGTGGCCGCCCACCTGAGCG
ACGCCGGCTACACCGTGTCCGTGATCAACCCTGCCCTGGGCAAGGCCTTTGCCCAAAGCGAGGGACTGCG
AAGCAAGACAGATGCTGTTGATGCCAGAATGCTGGCCGAGTTCTGTCGGCAGAAGCGGCCTCCAGCCTGG
GAGGCCCCTCACCCTGTGGAACGGGCCCTGAGGGCCCTCGTGCTGCGCCACCAGAGCCTGACCGATATGC
ACACCCAGGAGCTGAACCGACTGGAAACCGCCCGGGAAGTGCAGCGGCCTAGCATTGACGCCCATCTGCT
GTGGCTGCACGCCGAGCTGAAAAGAATCGAGAAACAGATCAAGGACCTGACAGATGATGACCCCGACATG
AAGCACCGGCGGAAGCTGCTGGAAAGCATCCCCGGCATCGGAGAAAAGACCAGCGCCGTCCTGCTCGCTT
ATACAGGCCTGAAGGAAAGATTCACCCACGCCAGACAGTTCGCTGCTTTTGCCGGCCTGACACCTAGAAG
ATACGAGAGCGGCAGCTCTGTGAACCGGGCCTCTAGAATGAGCAAGGCCGGACATGCCTCTCTGCGGAGA
GCCCTGTACATGCCTGCCATGGTGGCCGTGTCTAAGACCGAGTGGGGCAGAGCCTTCCGGGACAGACTGG
CCGGCAACGGCAAGAAGGGCAAAGTGATCATCGGCGCCATGATGAGAAAGCTGGCCCAGGTGGCCTACGG
CGTGCTGAAGTCCGGCGTCCCCTTCGACGCCAGCAGACACAACCCCGTGGCTGCTGCTAGCGGAGGGGGT
GGAAGCCCAAAAAAGAAGAGAAAGGTACCTAAGAAAAAGCGGAAGGTCCCCAAGAAGAAGAGGAAAGTTG
GAAGCGGTGCCACGAACTTCTCTCTGTTAAAGCAAGCAGGCGACGTAGAAGAAAACCCAGGTCCCGGATC
CGTGAGCAAGGGCGAGGAGCTGTTCACCGGGGTGGTGCCCATCCTGGTCGAGCTGGACGGCGACGTAAAC
GGCCACAAGTTCAGCGTGTCCGGCGAGGGCGAGGGCGATGCCACCTACGGCAAGCTGACCCTGAAGTTCA
TCTGCACCACCGGCAAGCTGCCCGTGCCCTGGCCCACCCTCGTGACCACCCTGACCTACGGCGTGCAGTG
CTTCAGCCGCTACCCCGACCACATGAAGCAGCACGACTTCTTCAAGTCCGCCATGCCCGAAGGCTACGTC
CAGGAGCGCACCATCTTCTTCAAGGACGACGGCAACTACAAGACCCGCGCCGAGGTGAAGTTCGAGGGCG
ACACCCTGGTGAACCGCATCGAGCTGAAGGGCATCGACTTCAAGGAGGACGGCAACATCCTGGGGCACAA
GCTGGAGTACAACTACAACAGCCACAACGTCTATATCATGGCCGACAAGCAGAAGAACGGCATCAAGGTG
AACTTCAAGATCCGCCACAACATCGAGGACGGCAGCGTGCAGCTCGCCGACCACTACCAGCAGAACACCC
CCATCGGCGACGGCCCCGTGCTGCTGCCCGACAACCACTACCTGAGCACCCAGTCCGCCCTGAGCAAAGA
CCCCAACGAGAAGCGCGATCACATGGTCCTGCTGGAGTTCGTGACCGCCGCCGGGATCACTCTCGGCATG
GACGAGCTGTACAAGTAACTCGAGCTAGAGCTCGCTGATCAGCCTCGACTGTGCCTTCTAGTTGCCAGCC
ATCTGTTGTTTGCCCCTCCCCCGTGCCTTCCTTGACCCTGGAAGGTGCCACTCCCACTGTCCTTTCCTAA
TAAAATGAGGAAATTGCATCGCATTGTCTGAGTAGGTGTCATTCTATTCTGGGGGGTGGGGTGGGGCAGG
ACAGCAAGGGGGAGGATTGGGAAGACAATAGCAGGCATGCTGGGGACGACGTCAGGTGGCACTTTTCGGG
GAAATGTG
